Addgene plasmid #27011: pGEX6-Smad3 T179V
Depositing lab: Joan Massague. Depositing organization: Memorial Sloan-Kettering Cancer Center. Publication: Ubiquitin ligase Nedd4L targets activated Smad2/3 to limit TGF-beta signaling. Gao S, Alarcon C, Sapkota G, Rahman S, Chen PY, Goerner N, Macias MJ, Erdjument-Bromage H, Tempst P, Massague J. Mol Cell. 2009 Nov 13. 36(3):457-68. 10.1016/j.molcel.2009.09.043 PubMed 19917253.
Backbone
  Vector backbone: pGEX-6P
  Backbone manufacturer: Amersham
  Backbone size w/o insert (bp): 4900
  Vector type: Bacterial Expression
Growth in bacteria
  Bacterial resistance: Ampicillin, 100 μg/mL
  Growth temperature: 37°C
  Growth strain: DH5alpha
  Copy number: High Copy
Gene/Insert
  Gene/Insert name: Smad3
  Species: H. sapiens (human)
  Insert size (bp): 1300
  Mutation: T179V
  Entrez Gene: SMAD3 (a.k.a. HSPC193, HsT17436, JV15-2, LDS1C, LDS3, MADH3, hMAD-3, hSMAD3, mad3)
  Tag / fusion protein: GST (N terminal on insert)
  Cloning method: Restriction Enzyme; 5′ cloning site EcoRI (not destroyed); 3′ cloning site NotI (destroyed during cloning)
  Sequencing primers: 5′ pGEX-5; 3′ pGEX-3
Terms and licenses: Academic/Nonprofit Terms; Industry Terms: Not Available to Industry
How to cite: pGEX6-Smad3 T179V was a gift from Joan Massague (Addgene plasmid # 27011 ; http://n2t.net/addgene:27011 ; RRID:Addgene_27011)
