[The description below was written by a language model from this plasmid's Addgene catalogue record.]
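Description:
pGEX6-Smad3 T179V is a bacterial expression plasmid built on the pGEX-6P backbone (about 4.9 kb without insert) for producing recombinant human Smad3 as a glutathione S-transferase fusion in E. coli. It is maintained as a high-copy plasmid under ampicillin selection. The roughly 1.3 kb SMAD3 coding sequence was inserted by restriction cloning between EcoRI, which remains intact, and NotI, which was destroyed during cloning. This places GST at the N terminus of the insert. No feature table accompanies the record, so the promoter and other backbone elements are not explicitly listed. Vectors of the pGEX-6P series generally drive the GST fusion from an IPTG-inducible tac promoter controlled by a plasmid-borne lacI repressor gene. They also encode a PreScission protease recognition site between GST and the cloned protein, so the tag can be removed after glutathione-affinity purification.

The insert carries a T179V substitution, replacing threonine 179 with valine, a residue that cannot be phosphorylated. The record does not describe the rationale for the mutation. The associated publication concerns the ubiquitin ligase Nedd4L targeting activated Smad2/3 to limit TGF-beta signaling, which suggests the mutant serves as a phosphorylation-deficient comparison to wild-type Smad3. The purified GST-Smad3 T179V protein would be suited to in vitro work such as kinase assays, pull-down or binding experiments, and ubiquitination assays that test the contribution of this residue to Smad3 recognition and turnover.
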