>Addgene plasmid #27011 | pGEX6-Smad3 T179V | addgene partial sequence | sequence record 33245 | 27011 with pGEX-5
ATCGGATCTGGTTCCGCGTGGATCCATGTCGTCCATCCTGCCTTTCACTCCCCCGATCGTGAAGCGCCTG
CTGGGCTGGAAGAAGGGCGAGCAGAACGGGCAGGAGGAGAAATGGTGCGAGAAGGCGGTCAAGAGCCTGG
TCAAGAAACTCAAGAAGACGGGGCAGCTGGACGAGCTGGAGAAGGCCATCACCACGCAGAACGTCAACAC
CAAGTGCATCACCATCCCCAGGTCCCTGGATGGCCGGTTGCAGGTGTCCCATCGGAAGGGGCTCCCTCAT
GTCATCTACTGCCGCCTGTGGCGATGGCCAGACCTGCACAGCCACCACGAGCTGCGGGCCATGGAGCTGT
GTGAGTTCGCCTTCAATATGAAGAAGGACGAGGTCTGCGTGAATCCCTACCACTACCAGAGAGTAGAGAC
ACCAGTTCTACCTCCTGTGTTGGTGCCACGCCACACAGAGATCCCGGCCGAGTTCCCCCCACTGGACGAC
TACAGCCATTCCATCCCCGAAAACACTAACTTCCCCGCAGGCATCGAGCCCCAGAGCAATATTCCAGAGG
TCCCACCCCCTGGCTACCTGAGTGAAGATGGAGAAACCAGTGACCACCAGATGAACCACAGCATGGACGC
AGGTTCTCCAAACCTATCCCCGAATCCGATGTCCCCAGCACATAATAACTTGGACCTGCAGCCAGTTACC
TACTGCGAGCCGGCCTTCTGGTGCTCCATCTCCTACTACGAGCTGAACCAGCGCGTCGGGGAGACATTCC
ACGCCTCGCAGCCATCCATGACTGTGGATGGCTTCACCGACCCC
